>Addgene plasmid #142276 | TFORF0541 | addgene full sequence | sequence record 395762 | Addgene NGS Result
TTAATGTAGTCTTATGCAATACTCTTGTAGTCTTGCAACATGGTAACGATGAGTTAGCAACATGCCTTAC
AAGGAGAGAAAAAGCACCGTGCATGCCGATTGGTGGAAGTAAGGTGGTACGATCGTGCCTTATTAGGAAG
GCAACAGACGGGTCTGACATGGATTGGACGAACCACTGAATTGCCGCATTGCAGAGATATTGTATTTAAG
TGCCTAGCTCGATACATAAACGGGTCTCTCTGGTTAGACCAGATCTGAGCCTGGGAGCTCTCTGGCTAAC
TAGGGAACCCACTGCTTAAGCCTCAATAAAGCTTGCCTTGAGTGCTTCAAGTAGTGTGTGCCCGTCTGTT
GTGTGACTCTGGTAACTAGAGATCCCTCAGACCCTTTTAGTCAGTGTGGAAAATCTCTAGCAGTGGCGCC
CGAACAGGGACTTGAAAGCGAAAGGGAAACCAGAGGAGCTCTCTCGACGCAGGACTCGGCTTGCTGAAGC
GCGCACGGCAAGAGGCGAGGGGCGGCGACTGGTGAGTACGCCAAAAATTTTGACTAGCGGAGGCTAGAAG
GAGAGAGATGGGTGCGAGAGCGTCAGTATTAAGCGGGGGAGAATTAGATCGCGATGGGAAAAAATTCGGT
TAAGGCCAGGGGGAAAGAAAAAATATAAATTAAAACATATAGTATGGGCAAGCAGGGAGCTAGAACGATT
CGCAGTTAATCCTGGCCTGTTAGAAACATCAGAAGGCTGTAGACAAATACTGGGACAGCTACAACCATCC
CTTCAGACAGGATCAGAAGAACTTAGATCATTATATAATACAGTAGCAACCCTCTATTGTGTGCATCAAA
GGATAGAGATAAAAGACACCAAGGAAGCTTTAGACAAGATAGAGGAAGAGCAAAACAAAAGTAAGACCAC
CGCACAGCAAGCGGCCGCTGATCTTCAGACCTGGAGGAGGAGATATGAGGGACAATTGGAGAAGTGAATT
ATATAAATATAAAGTAGTAAAAATTGAACCATTAGGAGTAGCACCCACCAAGGCAAAGAGAAGAGTGGTG
CAGAGAGAAAAAAGAGCAGTGGGAATAGGAGCTTTGTTCCTTGGGTTCTTGGGAGCAGCAGGAAGCACTA
TGGGCGCAGCGTCAATGACGCTGACGGTACAGGCCAGACAATTATTGTCTGGTATAGTGCAGCAGCAGAA
CAATTTGCTGAGGGCTATTGAGGCGCAACAGCATCTGTTGCAACTCACAGTCTGGGGCATCAAGCAGCTC
CAGGCAAGAATCCTGGCTGTGGAAAGATACCTAAAGGATCAACAGCTCCTGGGGATTTGGGGTTGCTCTG
GAAAACTCATTTGCACCACTGCTGTGCCTTGGAATGCTAGTTGGAGTAATAAATCTCTGGAACAGATTTG
GAATCACACGACCTGGATGGAGTGGGACAGAGAAATTAACAATTACACAAGCTTAATACACTCCTTAATT
GAAGAATCGCAAAACCAGCAAGAAAAGAATGAACAAGAATTATTGGAATTAGATAAATGGGCAAGTTTGT
GGAATTGGTTTAACATAACAAATTGGCTGTGGTATATAAAATTATTCATAATGATAGTAGGAGGCTTGGT
AGGTTTAAGAATAGTTTTTGCTGTACTTTCTATAGTGAATAGAGTTAGGCAGGGATATTCACCATTATCG
TTTCAGACCCACCTCCCAACCCCGAGGGGACCCATGCATTGCATCTCAATTAGTCAGCAACCAGGTGTGG
AAAGTCCCCAGGCTCCCCAGCAGGCAGAAGTATGCAAAGCATGCGTCTCAATTAGTCAGCAACCATAGTC
CCGCCCCTAACTCCGCCCATCCCGCCCCTAACTCCGCCCAGTTCCGCCCATTCTCCGCCCCATGGCTGAC
TAATTTTTTTTATTTATGCAGAGGCCGAGGCCGCCTCGGCCTCTGAGCTATTCCAGAAGTAGTGAGGAGG
CTTTTTTGGAGGCCTAGGCTTTTGCAAAAAGCTTTCTAGAGGTACCACCGGAGCTTACCATGACCGAGTA
CAAGCCCACGGTGCGCCTCGCCACCCGCGACGACGTCCCCAGGGCCGTACGCACCCTCGCCGCCGCGTTC
GCCGACTACCCCGCCACGCGCCACACCGTCGATCCGGACCGCCACATCGAGCGGGTCACCGAGCTGCAAG
AACTCTTCCTCACGCGCGTCGGGCTCGACATCGGCAAGGTGTGGGTCGCGGACGACGGCGCCGCCGTGGC
GGTCTGGACCACGCCGGAGAGCGTCGAAGCGGGGGCGGTGTTCGCCGAGATCGGCCCGCGCATGGCCGAG
TTGAGCGGTTCCCGGCTGGCCGCGCAGCAACAGATGGAAGGCCTCCTGGCGCCGCACCGGCCCAAGGAGC
CCGCGTGGTTCCTGGCCACCGTCGGCGTCTCGCCCGACCACCAGGGCAAGGGTCTGGGCAGCGCCGTCGT
GCTCCCCGGAGTGGAGGCGGCCGAGCGCGCCGGGGTGCCCGCCTTCCTGGAGACCTCCGCGCCCCGCAAC
CTCCCCTTCTACGAGCGGCTCGGCTTCACCGTCACCGCCGACGTCGAGGTGCCCGAAGGACCGCGCACCT
GGTGCATGACCCGCAAGCCCGGTGCCAGTTAACGAATTCTAGATCTTGAGACAAATGGCAGTATTCATCC
ACAATTTTAAAAGAAAAGGGGGGATTGGGGGGTACAGTGCAGGGGAAAGAATAGTAGACATAATAGCAAC
AGACATACAAACTAAAGAATTACAAAAACAAATTACAAAAATTCAAAATTTTCGGGTTTATTACAGGGAC
AGCAGAGATCCACTTTGGCGCCGGCTCGAGGCCTGCAGGTGCAAAGATGGATAAAGTTTTAAACAGAGAG
GAATCTTTGCAGCTAATGGACCTTCTAGGTCTTGAAAGGAGTGGGAATTGGCTCCGGTGCCCGTCAGTGG
GCAGAGCGCACATCGCCCACAGTCCCCGAGAAGTTGGGGGGAGGGGTCGGCAATTGAACCGGTGCCTAGA
GAAGGTGGCGCGGGGTAAACTGGGAAAGTGATGTCGTGTACTGGCTCCGCCTTTTTCCCGAGGGTGGGGG
AGAACCGTATATAAGTGCAGTAGTCGCCGTGAACGTTCTTTTTCGCAACGGGTTTGCCGCCAGAACACAG
GTAAGTGCCGTGTGTGGTTCCCGCGGGCCTGGCCTCTTTACGGGTTATGGCCCTTGCGTGCCTTGAATTA
CTTCCACCTGGCTGCAGTACGTGATTCTTGATCCCGAGCTTCGGGTTGGAAGTGGGTGGGAGAGTTCGAG
GCCTTGCGCTTAAGGAGCCCCTTCGCCTCGTGCTTGAGTTGAGGCCTGGCCTGGGCGCTGGGGCCGCCGC
GTGCGAATCTGGTGGCACCTTCGCGCCTGTCTCGCTGCTTTCGATAAGTCTCTAGCCATTTAAAATTTTT
GATGACCTGCTGCGACGCTTTTTTTCTGGCAAGATAGTCTTGTAAATGCGGGCCAAGATCTGCACACTGG
TATTTCGGTTTTTGGGGCCGCGGGCGGCGACGGGGCCCGTGCGTCCCAGCGCACATGTTCGGCGAGGCGG
GGCCTGCGAGCGCGGCCACCGAGAATCGGACGGGGGTAGTCTCAAGCTGGCCGGCCTGCTCTGGTGCCTG
GCCTCGCGCCGCCGTGTATCGCCCCGCCCTGGGCGGCAAGGCTGGCCCGGTCGGCACCAGTTGCGTGAGC
GGAAAGATGGCCGCTTCCCGGCCCTGCTGCAGGGAGCTCAAAATGGAGGACGCGGCGCTCGGGAGAGCGG
GCGGGTGAGTCACCCACACAAAGGAAAAGGGCCTTTCCGTCCTCAGCCGTCGCTTCATGTGACTCCACGG
AGTACCGGGCGCCGTCCAGGCACCTCGATTAGTTCTCGAGCTTTTGGAGTACGTCGTCTTTAGGTTGGGG
GGAGGGGTTTTATGCGATGGAGTTTCCCCACACTGAGTGGGTGGAGACTGAAGTTAGGCCAGCTTGGCAC
TTGATGTAATTCTCCTTGGAATTTGCCCTTTTTGAGTTTGGATCTTGGTTCATTCTCAAGCCTCAGACAG
TGGTTCAAAGTTTTTTTCTTCCATTTCAGGTGTCGTGAGGCTAGCACCGCCACCATGGCTCACAGGCCGA
AAAGGACTTTTCGGCAGCGCGCGGCTGATTCCAGCGACAGCGATGGCGCCGAGGAGTCGCCTGCTGAGCC
TGGGGCGCCGAGGGAACTTCCGGTCCCGGGTTCTGCGGAGGAAGAGCCGCCCTCTGGAGGAGGCCGCGCG
CAGGTGGCGGGACTGCCCCACCGGGTTCGGGGCCCTCGTGGCCGGGGCCGGGTCTGGGCGAGCTCCCGGC
GTGCCACCAAAGCGGCTCCCCGCGCGGACGAAGGCTCAGAATCCAGAACCCTTGATGTGTCCACAGATGA
AGAGGATAAAATACATCACTCCTCAGAAAGTAAGGATGATCAGGGTTTGTCTTCTGACAGTTCTAGCTCT
CTTGGAGAAAAAGAACTTTCATCAACAGTTAAGATCCCAGATGCAGCTTTTATTCAGGCAGCCCGCAGAA
AACGTGAATTGGCCAGGGCCCAAGATGACTATATTTCTTTGGATGTACAACATACCTCCTCCATCTCTGG
TATGAAGAGAGAGAGCGAAGATGACCCTGAGAGTGAGCCTGATGACCATGAAAAGAGAATACCATTTACT
CTAAGACCTCAAACACTTAGACAAAGGATGGCTGAGGAATCAAGTATGGATTTACCAATATATGAAGATT
AGTAATGAACTAGTCCGTAACTTGAAAGTATTTCGATTTCTTGGCTTTATATATCTTGTGGAAAGGACGA
AGTACGTCGAATATCGGCCGTTCGACGCGTTAAGTCGACAATCAACCTCTGGATTACAAAATTTGTGAAA
GATTGACTGGTATTCTTAACTATGTTGCTCCTTTTACGCTATGTGGATACGCTGCTTTAATGCCTTTGTA
TCATGCTATTGCTTCCCGTATGGCTTTCATTTTCTCCTCCTTGTATAAATCCTGGTTGCTGTCTCTTTAT
GAGGAGTTGTGGCCCGTTGTCAGGCAACGTGGCGTGGTGTGCACTGTGTTTGCTGACGCAACCCCCACTG
GTTGGGGCATTGCCACCACCTGTCAGCTCCTTTCCGGGACTTTCGCTTTCCCCCTCCCTATTGCCACGGC
GGAACTCATCGCCGCCTGCCTTGCCCGCTGCTGGACAGGGGCTCGGCTGTTGGGCACTGACAATTCCGTG
GTGTTGTCGGGGAAATCATCGTCCTTTCCTTGGCTGCTCGCCTGTGTTGCCACCTGGATTCTGCGCGGGA
CGTCCTTCTGCTACGTCCCTTCGGCCCTCAATCCAGCGGACCTTCCTTCCCGCGGCCTGCTGCCGGCTCT
GCGGCCTCTTCCGCGTCTTCGCCTTCGCCCTCAGACGAGTCGGATCTCCCTTTGGGCCGCCTCCCCGCGT
CGACTTTAAGACCAATGACTTACAAGGCAGCTGTAGATCTTAGCCACTTTTTAAAAGAAAAGGGGGGACT
GGAAGGGCTAATTCACTCCCAACGAAGACAAGATCTGCTTTTTGCTTGTACTGGGTCTCTCTGGTTAGAC
CAGATCTGAGCCTGGGAGCTCTCTGGCTAACTAGGGAACCCACTGCTTAAGCCTCAATAAAGCTTGCCTT
GAGTGCTTCAAGTAGTGTGTGCCCGTCTGTTGTGTGACTCTGGTAACTAGAGATCCCTCAGACCCTTTTA
GTCAGTGTGGAAAATCTCTAGCAGTACGTATAGTAGTTCATGTCATCTTATTATTCAGTATTTATAACTT
GCAAAGAAATGAATATCAGAGAGTGAGAGGAACTTGTTTATTGCAGCTTATAATGGTTACAAATAAAGCA
ATAGCATCACAAATTTCACAAATAAAGCATTTTTTTCACTGCATTCTAGTTGTGGTTTGTCCAAACTCAT
CAATGTATCTTATCATGTCTGGCTCTAGCTATCCCGCCCCTAACTCCGCCCATCCCGCCCCTAACTCCGC
CCAGTTCCGCCCATTCTCCGCCCCATGGCTGACTAATTTTTTTTATTTATGCAGAGGCCGAGGCCGCCTC
GGCCTCTGAGCTATTCCAGAAGTAGTGAGGAGGCTTTTTTGGAGGCCTAGGGACGTACCCAATTCGCCCT
ATAGTGAGTCGTATTACGCGCGCTCACTGGCCGTCGTTTTACAACGTCGTGACTGGGAAAACCCTGGCGT
TACCCAACTTAATCGCCTTGCAGCACATCCCCCTTTCGCCAGCTGGCGTAATAGCGAAGAGGCCCGCACC
GATCGCCCTTCCCAACAGTTGCGCAGCCTGAATGGCGAATGGG
[124 nt withheld, positions 6344-6467]
C
[91 nt withheld, positions 6469-6559]
A
[49 nt withheld, positions 6561-6609]
CCTTTGACGTTGGAGTCCACGTTCTTT
[37 nt withheld, positions 6637-6673]
ACCCTATCTCGGTCTATTCTTTTGATTTATAAGGGATTTTGCCGATTTCGGCCTATTGGTTAAAAAATGA
GCTGATTTAACAAAAATTTAACGCGAATTTTAACAAAATATTAACGCTTACAATTTAGGTGGCACTTTTC
GGGGAAATGTGCGCGGAACCCCTATTTGTTTATTTTTCTAAATACATTCAAATATGTATCCGCTCATGAG
ACAATAACCCTGATAAATGCTTCAATAATATTGAAAAAGGAAGAGTATGAGTATTCAACATTTCCGTGTC
GCCCTTATTCCCTTTTTTGCGGCATTTTGCCTTCCTGTTTTTGCTCACCCAGAAACGCTGGTGAAAGTAA
AAGATGCTGAAGATCAGTTGGGTGCACGAGTGGGTTACATCGAACTGGATCTCAACAGCGGTAAGATCCT
TGAGAGTTTTCGCCCCGAAGAACGTTTTCCAATGATGAGCACTTTTAAAGTTCTGCTATGTGGCGCGGTA
TTATCCCGTATTGACGCCGGGCAAGAGCAACTCGGTCGCCGCATACACTATTCTCAGAATGACTTGGTTG
AGTACTCACCAGTCACAGAAAAGCATCTTACGGATGGCATGACAGTAAGAGAATTATGCAGTGCTGCCAT
AACCATGAGTGATAACACTGCGGCCAACTTACTTCTGACAACGATCGGAGGACCGAAGGAGCTAACCGCT
TTTTTGCACAACATGGGGGATCATGTAACTCGCCTTGATCGTTGGGAACCGGAGCTGAATGAAGCCATAC
CAAACGACGAGCGTGACACCACGATGCCTGTAGCAATGGCAACAACGTTGCGCAAACTATTAACTGGCGA
ACTACTTACTCTAGCTTCCCGGCAACAATTAATAGACTGGATGGAGGCGGATAAAGTTGCAGGACCACTT
CTGCGCTCGGCCCTTCCGGCTGGCTGGTTTATTGCTGATAAATCTGGAGCCGGTGAGCGTGGGTCTCGCG
GTATCATTGCAGCACTGGGGCCAGATGGTAAGCCCTCCCGTATCGTAGTTATCTACACGACGGGGAGTCA
GGCAACTATGGATGAACGAAATAGACAGATCGCTGAGATAGGTGCCTCACTGATTAAGCATTGGTAACTG
TCAGACCAAGTTTACTCATATATACTTTAGATTGATTTAAAACTTCATTTTTAATTTAAAAGGATCTAGG
TGAAGATCCTTTTTGATAATCTCATGACCAAAATCCCTTAACGTGAGTTTTCGTTCCACTGAGCGTCAGA
CCCCGTAGAAAAGATCAAAGGATCTTCTTGAGATCCTTTTTTTCTGCGCGTAATCTGCTGCTTGCAAACA
AAAAAACCACCGCTACCAGCGGTGGTTTGTTTGCCGGATCAAGAGCTACCAACTCTTTTTCCGAAGGTAA
CTGGCTTCAGCAGAGCGCAGATACCAAATACTGTTCTTCTAGTGTAGCCGTAGTTAGGCCACCACTTCAA
GAACTCTGTAGCACCGCCTACATACCTCGCTCTGCTAATCCTGTTACCAGTGGCTGCTGCCAGTGGCGAT
AAGTCGTGTCTTACCGGGTTGGACTCAAGACGATAGTTACCGGATAAGGCGCAGCGGTCGGGCTGAACGG
GGGGTTCGTGCACACAGCCCAGCTTGGAGCGAACGACCTACACCGAACTGAGATACCTACAGCGTGAGCT
ATGAGAAAGCGCCACGCTTCCCGAAGGGAGAAAGGCGGACAGGTATCCGGTAAGCGGCAGGGTCGGAACA
GGAGAGCGCACGAGGGAGCTTCCAGGGGGAAACGCCTGGTATCTTTATAGTCCTGTCGGGTTTCGCCACC
TCTGACTTGAGCGTCGATTTTTGTGATGCTCGTCAGGGGGGCGGAGCCTATGGAAAAACGCCAGCAACGC
GGCCTTTTTACGGTTCCTGGCCTTTTGCTGGCCTTTTGCTCACATGTTCTTTCCTGCGTTATCCCCTGAT
TCTGTGGATAACCGTATTACCGCCTTTGAGTGAGCTGATACCGCTCGCCGCAGCCGAACGACCGAGCGCA
GCGAGTCAGTGAGCGAGGAAGCGGAAGAGCGCCCAATACGCAAACCGCCTCTCCCCGCGCGTTGGCCGAT
TCATTAATGCAGCTGGCACGACAGGTTTCCCGACTGGAAAGCGGGCAGTGAGCGCAACGCAATTAATGTG
AGTTAGCTCACTCATTAGGCACCCCAGGCTTTACACTTTATGCTTCCGGCTCGTATGTTGTGTGGAATTG
TGAGCGGATAACAATTTCACACAGGAAACAGCTATGACCATGATTACGCCAAGCGCGCAATTAACCCTCA
CTAAAGGGAACAAAAGCTGGAGCTGCAAGC
Features (pLannotate 1.2.2; 31 found; start..end, strand, type, name):
      5..231     +  promoter       RSV promoter: Rous sarcoma virus enhancer/promoter
    232..412     +  LTR            5' LTR (truncated): truncated 5' long terminal repeat (LTR) from HIV-1
    459..584     +  misc_feature   HIV-1 Ψ: packaging signal of human immunodeficiency virus type 1
    568..931     +  CDS            HIV-1 gag (fragment): gag protein from human immunodeficiency virus 1; gag
   1077..1310    +  misc_feature   RRE: The Rev response element (RRE) of HIV-1 allows for Rev-dependent mRNA export from the nucleus to the cytoplasm.
   1687..1713    +  CDS            Rev (fragment): human immunodeficiency virus 1 (HIV-1) Rev protein; rev; enhances nuclear export of unspliced and incompletely spliced viral mRNAs
   1720..1743    +  promoter       SV40 promoter (fragment): SV40 early promoter
   1744..1815    +  promoter       SV40 promoter (fragment): SV40 enhancer and early promoter
   1839..1974    +  rep_origin     SV40 ori: SV40 origin of replication
   2020..2616    +  CDS            PuroR (fragment): puromycin N-acetyltransferase; pac from Streptomyces; confers resistance to puromycin
   2665..2782    +  misc_feature   cPPT/CTS: central polypurine tract and central termination sequence of HIV-1
   2847..2913    +  CDS            small t antigen (fragment): SV40 (simian virus 40) small t antigen
   2920..4098    +  promoter       EF-1α promoter: strong constitutive promoter for human elongation factor EF-1α
   4115..4732    +  CDS            GCFC2 (fragment): GCFC2_HUMAN - Also known as C2orf3, GCF, TCF9. Experimental evidence at protein level: Swiss-Prot protein existence level 1. Involved in pre-mRNA splicing through regulating spliceosome C complex formation (PubMed:24304693). May play a role during late- stage splicing events and turnover of excised introns (PubMed:24304693). From Homo sapiens (Human).
   4775..4828    +  promoter       U6 promoter (fragment): RNA polymerase III promoter for human U6 snRNA
   4870..5458    +  misc_feature   WPRE: woodchuck hepatitis virus posttranscriptional regulatory element
   5509..5528    +  misc_feature   cPPT/CTS (fragment): central polypurine tract and central termination sequence of HIV-1
   5530..5763    +  LTR            3' LTR (ΔU3): self-inactivating 3' long terminal repeat (LTR) from HIV-1
   5841..5962    +  polyA_signal   SV40 poly(A) signal: SV40 polyadenylation signal
   6002..6137    +  rep_origin     SV40 ori: SV40 origin of replication
   6158..6176    -  promoter       T7 promoter: promoter for bacteriophage T7 RNA polymerase
   6184..6339    +  CDS            lacZα (fragment): LacZα fragment of β-galactosidase; lacZ fragment
   6344..6772    +  rep_origin     f1 ori (sequence partly withheld): f1 bacteriophage origin of replication; arrow indicates direction of (+) strand synthesis
   6825..6929    +  promoter       AmpR promoter: bla
   6930..7790    +  CDS            AmpR: β-lactamase; bla; confers resistance to ampicillin, carbenicillin, and related antibiotics
   7961..8549    +  rep_origin     ori: high-copy-number ColE1/pMB1/pBR322/pUC origin of replication
   8732..8824    +  CDS            lacI (fragment): lac repressor; lacI; The lac repressor binds to the lac operator to inhibit transcription in E. coli. This inhibition can be relieved by adding lactose or isopropyl-β-D-thiogalactopyranoside (IPTG).
   8837..8858    +  protein_bind   CAP binding site: CAP binding activates transcription in the presence of cAMP. E. coli catabolite activator protein
   8873..8903    +  promoter       lac promoter: promoter for the E. coli lac operon
   8911..8927    +  protein_bind   lac operator: The lac repressor binds to the lac operator to inhibit transcription in E. coli. This inhibition can be relieved by adding lactose or isopropyl-β-D-thiogalactopyranoside (IPTG). lac repressor encoded by lacI
   8972..8990    +  promoter       T3 promoter: promoter for bacteriophage T3 RNA polymerase
