[The description below was written by a language model from this plasmid's Addgene catalogue record and pLannotate feature annotations shown in this document.]
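Description:
TFORF0541 is a third-generation-style, self-inactivating lentiviral expression plasmid built on the pLX_TRC317 backbone and carrying a human GCFC2 (also known as C2orf3, GCF, TCF9) open reading frame. It belongs to a barcoded transcription factor ORF collection. Each member carries a unique 24-bp barcode, so the overexpressed factor can be identified by sequencing in pooled screens. In bacteria the plasmid is maintained through a high-copy ColE1/pUC-type origin and ampicillin resistance (AmpR). An f1 origin and remnants of a lac/lacZα cloning region flanked by T7 and T3 promoters are also present. The depositor warns that recombination can occur during propagation.

The viral portion begins with an RSV promoter fused to a truncated HIV-1 5' LTR, which drives Tat-independent transcription of the genomic RNA in packaging cells. This is followed by the Ψ packaging signal with a gag fragment, the RRE for Rev-dependent nuclear export, and a cPPT/CTS. Two expression units lie between the LTRs. An SV40 early promoter drives puromycin N-acetyltransferase for selection of transduced mammalian cells. Downstream, the strong constitutive EF-1α promoter drives the GCFC2 ORF. The catalogue lists the insert as 749 bp, corresponding to a short transcript isoform, and the annotation matches about 620 bp of it to the reference GCFC2 protein. A WPRE after the insert enhances transcript stability and expression. The ΔU3 3' LTR makes the integrated provirus self-inactivating, and an SV40 polyadenylation signal lies outside it. The barcode is not annotated in the feature table, and the small U6 promoter fragment between the ORF and WPRE is probably a residual or primer-binding sequence rather than a functional promoter. The construct is intended for stable overexpression of GCFC2, individually or in pooled directed-differentiation screens.
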