Addgene plasmid #142276: TFORF0541
Purpose: Lentiviral vector for overexpressing transcription factor ORFs with unique 24-bp barcodes. Barcodes facilitate identification of transcription factors in pooled screens.
Depositing lab: Feng Zhang. Depositing organization: Broad Institute. Publication: A transcription factor atlas of directed differentiation. Joung J, Ma S, Tay T, Geiger-Schuller KR, Kirchgatterer PC, Verdine VK, Guo B, Arias-Garcia MA, Allen WE, Singh A, Kuksenko O, Abudayyeh OO, Gootenberg JS, Fu Z, Macrae RK, Buenrostro JD, Regev A, Zhang F. Cell. 2023 Jan 5;186(1):209-229.e26. doi: 10.1016/j.cell.2022.11.026. PubMed 36608654.
Backbone
  Vector backbone: pLX_TRC317
  Backbone manufacturer: Broad Institute Genetic Perturbation Platform
  Backbone size w/o insert (bp): 8264
  Vector type: Mammalian Expression, Lentiviral
  Selectable markers: Puromycin
Growth in bacteria
  Bacterial resistance: Ampicillin, 100 μg/mL
  Growth temperature: 37°C
  Growth strain: NEB Stable
  Copy number: High Copy
Gene/Insert
  Gene/Insert name: GCFC2
  Species: H. sapiens (human)
  Insert size (bp): 749
  Entrez Gene: C2orf3 (a.k.a. GCF, TCF9, DNABF)
  Promoter: EF1a
  Cloning method: Unknown
  Sequencing primers: 5′ GGGTGGAGACTGAAGTTAGGCCAG; 3′ CACATAGCGTAAAAGGAGCAACATAG
Terms and licenses: Academic/Nonprofit Terms; Industry Terms: Not Available to Industry
Depositor comments: NM_001201335,ENST00000470503 . The transcription factor ORF portion of this plasmid was synthesized by Genewiz. Please test multiple small colonies in case of plasmid recombination. To make this collection available in a timely manner, a portion of this collection was not fully sequenced by Addgene. If an Addgene verified full plasmid sequence is not available, please contact us prior to placing an order to request the full sequence.
How to cite: TFORF0541 was a gift from Feng Zhang (Addgene plasmid # 142276 ; http://n2t.net/addgene:142276 ; RRID:Addgene_142276)
