>Addgene plasmid #142276 | TFORF0541 | depositor partial sequence | sequence record 278966 | Insert
ACCGCCACCATGGCTCACAGGCCGAAAAGGACTTTTCGGCAGCGCGCGGCTGATTCCAGCGACAGCGATG
GCGCCGAGGAGTCGCCTGCTGAGCCTGGGGCGCCGAGGGAACTTCCGGTCCCGGGTTCTGCGGAGGAAGA
GCCGCCCTCTGGAGGAGGCCGCGCGCAGGTGGCGGGACTGCCCCACCGGGTTCGGGGCCCTCGTGGCCGG
GGCCGGGTCTGGGCGAGCTCCCGGCGTGCCACCAAAGCGGCTCCCCGCGCGGACGAAGGCTCAGAATCCA
GAACCCTTGATGTGTCCACAGATGAAGAGGATAAAATACATCACTCCTCAGAAAGTAAGGATGATCAGGG
TTTGTCTTCTGACAGTTCTAGCTCTCTTGGAGAAAAAGAACTTTCATCAACAGTTAAGATCCCAGATGCA
GCTTTTATTCAGGCAGCCCGCAGAAAACGTGAATTGGCCAGGGCCCAAGATGACTATATTTCTTTGGATG
TACAACATACCTCCTCCATCTCTGGTATGAAGAGAGAGAGCGAAGATGACCCTGAGAGTGAGCCTGATGA
CCATGAAAAGAGAATACCATTTACTCTAAGACCTCAAACACTTAGACAAAGGATGGCTGAGGAATCAAGT
ATGGATTTACCAATATATGAAGATTAGTAATGAACTAGTCCGTAACTTGAAAGTATTTCGATTTCTTGGC
TTTATATATCTTGTGGAAAGGACGAAGTACGTCGAATATCGGCCGTTCG
