>Addgene plasmid #142276 | TFORF0541 | depositor partial sequence | sequence record 278967 | Barcode
AGTACGTCGAATATCGGCCGTTCG
